Addgene plasmid #219896: pCfb13221
Purpose: The base plasmid of TUNEYALI for TF31
Depositing lab: Irina Borodina. Depositing organization: Danmarks Tekniske Universitet. Publication: High-throughput metabolic engineering of Yarrowia lipolytica through gene expression tuning. Jiang W, Wang S, Ahlheit D, Fumagalli T, Yang Z, Ramanathan S, Jiang X, Weber T, Dahlin J, Borodina I. Proc Natl Acad Sci U S A. 2025 Jun 10;122(23):e2426686122. doi: 10.1073/pnas.2426686122. Epub 2025 Jun 3. PubMed 40460129.
Backbone
  Vector backbone: Our own backbone
  Vector type: Yeast Expression
  Selectable markers: Hygromycin
Growth in bacteria
  Bacterial resistance: Ampicillin, 100 μg/mL
  Growth temperature: 37°C
  Growth strain: DH5alpha
  Copy number: High Copy
Gene/Insert
  Gene/Insert name: Contains gRNA targeting TF31 (YALI1_D18727g) and homologous arm matching TF31
  gRNA/shRNA sequence: ATTTGCAAAAAAGTGGACTG
  Species: Yarrowia lipolytica
  Cloning method: Gibson Cloning
Terms and licenses: Academic/Nonprofit Terms; Industry Terms: Not Available to Industry
Depositor comments: This plasmid contains gRNA targeting TF31 (YALI1_D18727g) and homologous arm matching TF31, which can be used for library construction by inserting promoters using a golden gate or directly knocking TF31 out.
How to cite: pCfb13221 was a gift from Irina Borodina (Addgene plasmid # 219896 ; http://n2t.net/addgene:219896 ; RRID:Addgene_219896)
