[The description below was written by a language model from this plasmid's Addgene catalogue record and pLannotate feature annotations shown in this document.]
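Description:
pCfb13221 is a yeast vector for genome editing in Yarrowia lipolytica, built by Gibson assembly on the depositors' own backbone and serving as the "base plasmid" of the TUNEYALI system for one transcription factor target, TF31 (YALI1_D18727g). It is propagated in E. coli as a high-copy plasmid through a ColE1/pUC-type origin with β-lactamase (AmpR) conferring ampicillin resistance. Selection in yeast relies on a hygromycin phosphotransferase (HygR) coding sequence followed by a CYC1 terminator; the promoter driving this marker is not annotated. The sequenced record is about 7.1 kb.

The payload combines a guide RNA against TF31 with homology arms matching the TF31 locus. The feature table shows a tRNA element immediately upstream of a Streptococcus pyogenes Cas9 gRNA scaffold, with a short gap between them where the spacer would sit. This layout is consistent with a tRNA-linked guide that is transcribed and processed to release the mature sgRNA. No Cas9 gene is annotated, so the nuclease is presumably supplied separately, for example by the host strain. The homology arms themselves are not picked up by the automated annotation, nor is any yeast replication element, and sizeable stretches of the plasmid remain unannotated. Two minimal FRT sites in opposite orientation, along with short fragments of rrnB terminators, 5S rRNA, KanR and lacZα, appear to be backbone remnants whose role the record does not explain.

According to the depositor, the plasmid can be used directly as a repair-template-plus-guide construct to knock out TF31, or as an entry vector into which promoters are inserted by Golden Gate cloning to build libraries that tune TF31 expression for high-throughput metabolic engineering.
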