Features (pLannotate 1.2.2; 14 found; start..end, strand, type, name):
    367..437     +  ncRNA          tRNA: Accession: RF00005 - tRNA
    459..533     +  misc_RNA       gRNA scaffold: guide RNA scaffold for the Streptococcus pyogenes CRISPR/Cas9 system
    938..971     -  protein_bind   FRT (minimal): supports FLP-mediated excision but not integration (Turan and Bode, 2011) FLP recombinase from the Saccharomyces cerevisiae 2μ plasmid
   1015..1055    -  terminator     rrnB T1 terminator (fragment): transcription terminator T1 from the E. coli rrnB gene
   1057..1172    -  ncRNA          5S rRNA: Accession: RF00001 - 5S ribosomal RNA
   1203..1227    +  CDS            KanR (fragment): aminoglycoside phosphotransferase; aph(3')-Ia; confers resistance to kanamycin
   1257..1353    +  promoter       AmpR promoter (fragment): bla
   1356..2216    +  CDS            AmpR: β-lactamase; bla; confers resistance to ampicillin, carbenicillin, and related antibiotics
   2338..2926    +  rep_origin     ori: high-copy-number ColE1/pMB1/pBR322/pUC origin of replication
   3151..3168    +  terminator     rrnB T2 terminator (fragment): transcription terminator T2 from the E. coli rrnB gene
   3193..3212    -  CDS            lacZα (fragment): LacZα fragment of β-galactosidase; lacZ fragment
   3682..3715    +  protein_bind   FRT (minimal): supports FLP-mediated excision but not integration (Turan and Bode, 2011) FLP recombinase from the Saccharomyces cerevisiae 2μ plasmid
   4863..5884    +  CDS            HygR (fragment): aminoglycoside phosphotransferase from E. coli; aph(4)-Ia; confers resistance to hygromycin
   5886..6119    +  terminator     CYC1 terminator (fragment): S. cerevisiae CYC1; transcription terminator for CYC1
>Addgene plasmid #219896 | pCfb13221 | addgene full sequence | sequence record 435390 | Addgene NGS Result
TTCGTAGATAATGGAATACAAATGGATATCCAGAGTATACACATGGATAGTATACACTGACACGACAATT
CTGTATCTCTTTATGTTAACTACTGTGAGGCATTAAATAGAGCTTGATATATAAAATGTTACATTTCACA
GTCTGAACTTTTGCAGATTACCTAATTTGGTAAGATATTAATTATGAACTGAAAGTTGATGGCATCCCTA
AATTTGATGCAACGGAATGCGTGCGATAGTGAATCATTGCTAACAGATCAAGTAATCGTATCAATCGTTC
CACGTCTTATCCAGACTCGATTTCCGCCCTAACCTAAGGAAACTGCTGAGTAATTTCGAGGTTGGTTCCT
AACAAAAGCCAAGAAACGCGCCGATGGTTTAGTGGTAAAATCCATCGTTGCCATCGATGGGCCCCCGGTT
CGATTCCGGGTCGGCGCAATTTGCAAAAAAGTGGACTGGTTTTAGAGCTAGAAATAGCAAGTTAAAATAA
GGCTAGTCCGTTATCAACTTGAAAAAGTGGCACCGAGTCGGTGGTGCTTTTTTTGTGTGGGTACGGTTGG
AAAATGGATTATCGCAAAATGGAGTGGAGGCACAGTATGTACATGCCTACGATACCATACTTGCACCGGT
ATCGTTCGTACCTGTAATTAGCCACCTTGTACAAGCACAATCTGTATGTCCCCAGCAGCTGTAATCATAG
GCAGTTTATGCAATAGTAAGACTGAAGAGCTCTTCAATGGACAACTCTATGAAATTCGAGTTTGTCGACT
GCGACAATTTACTCGACACGTTTGCGCCGCCCAGACAGGACTACATGGATTTCCGGCAGCCAGAAGACCT
GTCGTTTCTGGACTACCCGGAGCAGCCCGTGTACATGAACGACATGGACTATGGGGTGATCGCGTGCATT
CGCGGCCGCATTTAAATCCCCACTTCAGAAGTTCCTATACTTTCTAGAGAATAGGAACTTCACTATAGAG
TCGAATAAGGGCGACACCCCATAATTAGCCCGGGCGAAAGGCCCAGTCTTTCGACTGAGCCTTTCGTTTT
ATTTGATGCCTGGCAGTTCCCTACTCTCGCATGGGGAGTCCCCACACTACCATCGGCGCTACGGCGTTTC
ACTTCTGAGTTCGGCATGGGGTCAGGTGGGACCACCGCGCTACTGCCGCCAGGCAAACAAGGGGTGTTAT
GAGCCATATTCAGGTATAAATGGGCTCGCGATAATGTTCAGAATTGGTTAATTGGTTGTAACACTGACCC
CTATTTGTTTATTTTTCTAAATACATTCAAATATGTATCCGCTCATGAGACAATAACCCTGATAAATGCT
TCAATAATATTGAAAAAGGAAGAATATGAGTATTCAACATTTCCGTGTCGCCCTTATTCCCTTTTTTGCG
GCATTTTGCCTTCCTGTTTTTGCTCACCCAGAAACGCTGGTGAAAGTAAAAGATGCTGAAGATCAGTTGG
GTGCACGAGTGGGTTACATCGAACTGGATCTCAACAGCGGTAAGATCCTTGAGAGTTTTCGCCCCGAAGA
ACGTTTTCCAATGATGAGCACTTTTAAAGTTCTGCTATGTGGCGCGGTATTATCCCGTATTGACGCCGGG
CAAGAGCAACTCGGTCGCCGCATACACTATTCTCAGAATGACTTGGTTGAGTACTCACCAGTCACAGAAA
AGCATCTTACGGATGGCATGACAGTAAGAGAATTATGCAGTGCTGCCATAACCATGAGTGATAACACTGC
GGCCAACTTACTTCTGACAACGATCGGAGGACCGAAGGAGCTAACCGCTTTTTTGCACAACATGGGGGAT
CATGTAACTCGCCTTGATCGTTGGGAACCGGAGCTGAATGAAGCCATACCAAACGACGAGCGTGACACCA
CGATGCCTGTAGCGATGGCAACAACGTTGCGCAAACTATTAACTGGCGAACTACTTACTCTAGCTTCCCG
GCAACAATTAATAGACTGGATGGAGGCGGATAAAGTTGCAGGACCACTTCTGCGCTCGGCCCTTCCGGCT
GGCTGGTTTATTGCTGATAAATCCGGAGCCGGTGAGCGTGGTTCTCGCGGTATCATCGCAGCGCTGGGGC
CAGATGGTAAGCCCTCCCGTATCGTAGTTATCTACACGACGGGGAGTCAGGCAACTATGGATGAACGAAA
TAGACAGATCGCTGAGATAGGTGCCTCACTGATTAAGCATTGGTAAGCAGAGCATTACGCTGACTTGACG
GGACGGCGCAAGCTCATGACCAAAATCCCTTAACGTGAGTTACGCGCGCGTCGTTCCACTGAGCGTCAGA
CCCCGTAGAAAAGATCAAAGGATCTTCTTGAGATCCTTTTTTTCTGCGCGTAATCTGCTGCTTGCAAACA
AAAAAACCACCGCTACCAGCGGTGGTTTGTTTGCCGGATCAAGAGCTACCAACTCTTTTTCCGAAGGTAA
CTGGCTTCAGCAGAGCGCAGATACCAAATACTGTTCTTCTAGTGTAGCCGTAGTTAGCCCACCACTTCAA
GAACTCTGTAGCACCGCCTACATACCTCGCTCTGCTAATCCTGTTACCAGTGGCTGCTGCCAGTGGCGAT
AAGTCGTGTCTTACCGGGTTGGACTCAAGACGATAGTTACCGGATAAGGCGCAGCGGTCGGGCTGAACGG
GGGGTTCGTGCACACAGCCCAGCTTGGAGCGAACGACCTACACCGAACTGAGATACCTACAGCGTGAGCT
ATGAGAAAGCGCCACGCTTCCCGAAGGGAGAAAGGCGGACAGGTATCCGGTAAGCGGCAGGGTCGGAACA
GGAGAGCGCACGAGGGAGCTTCCAGGGGGAAACGCCTGGTATCTTTATAGTCCTGTCGGGTTTCGCCACC
TCTGACTTGAGCGTCGATTTTTGTGATGCTCGTCAGGGGGGCGGAGCCTATGGAAAAACGCCAGCAACGC
GGCCTTTTTACGGTTCCTGGCCTTTTGCTGGCCTTTTGCTCACATGTTCTTTCCTGCGTTATCCCCTGAT
TCTGTGGATAACCGTATTACCGCCTTTGAGTGAGCTGATACCGCTCGCCGCAGCCGAACGACCGAGCGCA
GCGAGTCAGTGAGCGAGGAAGCGGAAGGCGAGAGTAGGGAACTGCCAGGCATCAAACTAAGCAGAAGGCC
CCTGACGGATGGCCTTTTTGCGTTTCTACAAACTCTTTCTGTGTTGTAAAACGACGGCCAGTCTTAAGCT
CGGGCCCCCTGGGCGGTTCTGATAACGAGTAATCGTTAATCCGCAAATAACGTAAAAACCCGCTTCGGCG
GGTTTTTTTATGGGGGGAGTTTAGGGAAAGAGCATTTGTCAGAATATTTAAGGGCGCCTGTCACTTTGCT
TGATATATGAGAATTATTTAACCTTATAAATGAGAAAAAAGCAACGCACTTTAAATAAGATACGTTGCTT
TTTCGATTGATGAACACCTATAATTAAACTATTCATCTATTATTTATGATTTTTTGTATATACAATATTT
CTAGTTTGTTAAAGAGAATTAAGAAAATAAATCTCGAAAATAATAAAGGGAAAATCAGTTTTTGATATCA
AAATTATACATGTCAACGATAATACAAAATATAATACAAACTATAAGATGTTATCAGTATTTATTATGCA
TTTAGAATAAATTTTGTGTCGCCCTTATTCGACTCACTATAGAAGTTCCTATTCTCTAGAAAGTATAGGA
ACTTCACTTCATTTTATTTAAATTTGCGGCCGCTATGTCTGATAAAAGGATGTAACATAGGCAAGCTGCT
CGTGAGTGTTGAGTACGAACCTTAGATCCAAATCACCCGCACCCACGGATATACTTGCTTGAATATACAG
TAGTAAGGAGTTTGGCGCCCGTTTTTTCGAGCCCCACACGTTTCGGTGAGTATGAGCGGCGGCAGATTCG
AGCGTTTCCGGTTTCCGCGGCTGGACGAGAGCCCATGATGGGGGCTCCCACCACCAGCAATCAGGGCCCT
GATTACACACCCACCTGTAATGTCATGCTGTTCATCGTGGTTAATGCTGCTGTGTGCTGTGTGTGTGTGT
TGTTTGGCGCTCATTGTTGCGTTATGCAGCGTACACCACAATATTGGAAGCTTATTAGCCTTTCTATTTT
TTCGTTTGCAAGGCTTAACAACATTGCTGTGGAGAGGGATGGGGATATGGAGGCCGCTGGAGGGAGTCGG
AGAGGCGTTTTGGAGCGGCTTGGCCTGGCGCCCAGCTCGCGAAACGCACCTAGGACCCTTTGGCACGCCG
AAATGTGCCACTTTTCAGTCTAGTAACGCCTTACCTACGTCATTCCATGCATGCATGTTTGCGCCTTTTT
TCCCTTGCCCTTGATCGCCACACAGTACAGTGCACTGTACAGTGGAGGTTTTGGGGGGGTCTTAGATGGG
AGCTAAAAGCGGCCTAGCGGTACACTAGTGGGATTGTATGGAGTGGCATGGAGCCTAGGTGGAGCCTGAC
AGGACGCACGACCGGCTAGCCCGTGACAGACGATGGGTGGCTCCTGTTGTCCACCGCGTACAAATGTTTG
GGCCAAAGTCTTGTCAGCCTTGCTTGCGAACCTAATTCCCAATTTTGTCACTTCGCACCCCCATTGATCG
AGCCCTAACCCCTGCCCATCAGGCAATCCAATTAAGCTCGCATTGTCTGCCTTGTTTAGTTTGGCTCCTG
CCCGTTTCGGCGTCCACTTGCACAAACACAAACAAGCATTATATATAAGGCTCGTCTCTCCCTCCCAACC
ACACTCACTTTTTTGCCCGTCTTCCCTTGCTAACACAAAAGTCAAGAACACAAACAACCACCCCAACCCC
CTTACACACAAGACATATCTACAGCAATGGGTAAAAAGCCTGAACTCACCGCGACGTCTGTCGAGAAGTT
TCTGATCGAAAAGTTCGACAGCGTCTCCGACCTGATGCAGCTCTCGGAGGGCGAAGAATCTCGTGCTTTC
AGCTTCGATGTAGGAGGGCGTGGATATGTCCTGCGGGTAAATAGCTGCGCCGATGGTTTCTACAAAGATC
GTTATGTTTATCGGCACTTTGCATCGGCCGCGCTCCCGATTCCGGAAGTGCTTGACATTGGGGAATTCAG
CGAGAGCCTGACCTATTGCATCTCCCGCCGTGCACAGGGTGTCACGTTGCAAGACCTGCCTGAAACCGAA
CTGCCCGCTGTTCTGCAGCCGGTCGCGGAGGCAATGGATGCCATTGCTGCGGCCGATCTTAGCCAGACGA
GCGGGTTCGGCCCATTCGGACCGCAAGGAATCGGTCAATACACTACATGGCGTGATTTCATATGCGCGAT
TGCTGATCCCCATGTGTATCACTGGCAAACTGTGATGGACGACACCGTCAGTGCGTCCGTCGCGCAGGCT
CTCGATGAGCTGATGCTTTGGGCCGAGGACTGCCCCGAAGTCCGGCACCTCGTGCACGCGGATTTCGGCT
CCAACAATGTCCTGACGGACAATGGCCGCATAACAGCGGTCATTGACTGGAGCGAGGCGATGTTCGGGGA
TTCCCAATACGAGGTCGCCAACATCTTCTTCTGGAGGCCGTGGTTGGCTTGTATGGAGCAGCAGACGCGC
TACTTCGAGCGGAGGCATCCGGAGCTTGCAGGATCGCCGCGGCTCCGGGCGTATATGCTCCGCATTGGTC
TTGACCAACTCTATCAGAGCTTGGTTGACGGCAATTTCGATGATGCAGCTTGGGCGCAGGGTCGATGCGA
CGCAATCGTCCGATCCGGAGCCGGGACTGTCGGGCGTACACAAATCGCCCGCAGAAGCGCGGCCGTCTGG
ACCGATGGCTGTGTAGAAGTACTCGCCGATAGTGGAAACCGACGCCCCAGCACTCGTCCGAGGGCAAAGG
AATAATCATGTAATTAGTTATGTCACGCTTACATTCACGCCCTCCCCCCACATCCGCTCTAACCGAAAAG
GAAGGAGTTAGACAACCTGAAGTCTAGGTCCCTATTTATTTTTTTATAGTTATGTTAGTATTAAGAACGT
TATTTATATTTCAAATTTTTCTTTTTTTTCTGTACAGACGCGTGTACGCATGTAACATTATACTGAAAAC
CTTGCTTGAGAAGGTTTTGGGACGCTCGAGCAGGCTTGGAGGCGACGTGGCAGTGGCTCGCGGGAGGATC
GGCGGGAAACTCCGGGATATCCGTCGAGAGTTTACACGTGAATGGGCAGCGCAATCCGTTGACGACGATA
CGACTGGCAAAGTAGCGACGATACCTGCCAGACAGGTGACATGTGCAGGCCGCACTAACAAGGAAACGGG
CGCTGGGGGGGGCGGGCTTCTAGACTTTGCCCTTGAACAGGAATCTAGTGGGGGCTTGTCTTTCCGCCAA
TGGGGGAGCGCCTGTTGAGCGACCGTGCATGCTGGAACGCCAAGTGTATGTACAGCTGGTGGTCTCGCAG
CGGTATGTGACGGGACTTACATCTCTCGTTTTTTCATGACCACGTTTTCACAGGCTCGGAGGTACGTTAA
AGTTTTGAAGGCTGCATCTGAACCGAGGTATGGGGGAGTTTGAACAGCAACAGTGTTGGGGCTGAGGGGG
CCAAGATCGGGGCAAGCAGAGGTCTTAGATCAATTGTGGGGATCCCAAAGGGCTCGTTATCACCTTTTTC
CACCCAATTCGGGTCCCAATTGATCCACTACTGGCTTGCCCAAGTTACCCCAGAAATGCCGCCCCGGATT
TCTCCAAAAACCTAATAAGCTTCATGGAACTTGGTGGAAGTGACTTTCTACAGAGTGGAGAGAACCGTGG
ACACGTGGCAATGGCGCTGACCGTGTCCCCGAGCCGAATCGACGTGAGGGGAGAACGGAGTATCTGCGGT
CATGTGACCTTCCAGAGCGGCGTCGCCAGTGTGCACGCGGTGACCCCCAGTTTGGGTCTCTGTCACACGC
ATACTACCTCGGCTCTCCACATGCTGAACTTTATCTTTCGTGGGGATCATACCGAAAGTTGCAACTACCA
GGTGTATATAAAGCCTGGTAGACTCCCCCCACTTTGGACCTCATCCAACCAAGACACACAAAAATGGACC
GACTTAACAACCTCGCCACCCAGCTCGAGCAGAACCCCGCCAA
